Addgene plasmid #77573: PAK4 gRNA (BRDN0001147629)
Purpose: 3rd generation lentiviral gRNA plasmid targeting human PAK4
Depositing lab: John Doench & David Root. Depositing organization: Broad Institute. Publication: Optimized sgRNA design to maximize activity and minimize off-target effects of CRISPR-Cas9. Doench JG, Fusi N, Sullender M, Hegde M, Vaimberg EW, Donovan KF, Smith I, Tothova Z, Wilen C, Orchard R, Virgin HW, Listgarten J, Root DE. Nat Biotechnol. 2016 Jan 18. doi: 10.1038/nbt.3437. PubMed 26780180.
Backbone
  Vector backbone: lentiGuide-Puro
  Backbone manufacturer: Zhang Lab (Addgene plasmid # 52963)
  Vector type: Mammalian Expression, Lentiviral, CRISPR
  Selectable markers: Puromycin
Growth in bacteria
  Bacterial resistance: Ampicillin, 100 μg/mL
  Growth temperature: 37°C
  Growth strain: DH5alpha
  Copy number: High Copy
Gene/Insert
  Gene/Insert name: PAK4 (alt names: PAK4; NM_001014831.2)
  gRNA/shRNA sequence: GGACGAGTTTGAGAACATGT
  Species: H. sapiens (human)
  Entrez Gene: PAK4
  Promoter: hU6
  Cloning method: Unknown
  Sequencing primers: 5′ U6-F; 3′ pS2-R
Terms and licenses: Academic/Nonprofit Terms; Industry Terms: Not Available to Industry
Depositor comments: The gRNA was designed to target the following Genbank reference sequence(s): NM_001014831.2,NM_001014832.1,NM_005884.3. Note that this plasmid does NOT contain Cas9. It should be used in conjunction with lentiCas9-Blast (Addgene #52962) or otherwise with cell lines already expressing Cas9. Browse the full kinome gRNA library at http://www.addgene.org/pooled-library/broadgpp-human-kinome/ or visit http://www.broadinstitute.org/rnai/public/ for detailed protocols and information.
How to cite: PAK4 gRNA (BRDN0001147629) was a gift from John Doench & David Root (Addgene plasmid # 77573 ; http://n2t.net/addgene:77573 ; RRID:Addgene_77573)
