[The description below was written by a language model from this plasmid's Addgene catalogue record and pLannotate feature annotations shown in this document.]
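Description:
PAK4 gRNA (BRDN0001147629) is a third-generation lentiviral CRISPR guide plasmid built on the lentiGuide-Puro backbone, carrying a single guide RNA directed against human PAK4. The guide was designed against several PAK4 reference transcripts and belongs to a human kinome gRNA collection. In bacteria the 8.3 kb plasmid replicates from a high-copy ColE1/pUC-type origin and is selected with ampicillin through the β-lactamase gene. The backbone also holds an f1 origin, an SV40 origin and poly(A) signal, and leftover lac, T7 and T3 promoter elements from the cloning vector.

The lentiviral transfer cassette begins with an RSV promoter fused to a truncated HIV-1 5' LTR, which makes genomic RNA production Tat-independent. It continues through the Ψ packaging signal with a partial gag sequence, the Rev response element and a cPPT/CTS, and ends in a ΔU3 self-inactivating 3' LTR. Within this unit, a human U6 RNA polymerase III promoter drives the PAK4 targeting spacer joined to the Streptococcus pyogenes Cas9 guide scaffold. Downstream, the EF-1α core promoter with its intron A expresses puromycin N-acetyltransferase, so that transduced mammalian cells can be selected with puromycin, and a WPRE follows to enhance transcript expression.

The plasmid does not encode Cas9. It is meant to be used together with a separate Cas9 lentiviral vector such as lentiCas9-Blast, or in cell lines that already express Cas9, to edit and typically knock out PAK4. Virus production requires packaging and envelope functions supplied in trans.
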