Features (pLannotate 1.2.2; 29 found; start..end, strand, type, name):
     14..80      +  CDS            small t antigen (fragment): SV40 (simian virus 40) small t antigen
    106..317     +  promoter       EF-1α core promoter: core promoter for human elongation factor EF-1α
    318..1256    +  intron         EF-1α intron A: intron upstream of the start codon of human EF-1α
   1278..1877    +  CDS            PuroR (fragment): puromycin N-acetyltransferase; pac from Streptomyces; confers resistance to puromycin
   1893..2481    +  misc_feature   WPRE: woodchuck hepatitis virus posttranscriptional regulatory element
   2532..2551    +  misc_feature   cPPT/CTS (fragment): central polypurine tract and central termination sequence of HIV-1
   2553..2786    +  LTR            3' LTR (ΔU3): self-inactivating 3' long terminal repeat (LTR) from HIV-1
   2864..2985    +  polyA_signal   SV40 poly(A) signal: SV40 polyadenylation signal
   3025..3160    +  rep_origin     SV40 ori: SV40 origin of replication
   3181..3199    -  promoter       T7 promoter: promoter for bacteriophage T7 RNA polymerase
   3207..3362    +  CDS            lacZα (fragment): LacZα fragment of β-galactosidase; lacZ fragment
   3367..3795    +  rep_origin     f1 ori (sequence partly withheld): f1 bacteriophage origin of replication; arrow indicates direction of (+) strand synthesis
   3848..3952    +  promoter       AmpR promoter: bla
   3953..4813    +  CDS            AmpR: β-lactamase; bla; confers resistance to ampicillin, carbenicillin, and related antibiotics
   4984..5572    +  rep_origin     ori: high-copy-number ColE1/pMB1/pBR322/pUC origin of replication
   5755..5847    +  CDS            lacI (fragment): lac repressor; lacI; The lac repressor binds to the lac operator to inhibit transcription in E. coli. This inhibition can be relieved by adding lactose or isopropyl-β-D-thiogalactopyranoside (IPTG).
   5860..5881    +  protein_bind   CAP binding site: CAP binding activates transcription in the presence of cAMP. E. coli catabolite activator protein
   5896..5926    +  promoter       lac promoter: promoter for the E. coli lac operon
   5934..5950    +  protein_bind   lac operator: The lac repressor binds to the lac operator to inhibit transcription in E. coli. This inhibition can be relieved by adding lactose or isopropyl-β-D-thiogalactopyranoside (IPTG). lac repressor encoded by lacI
   5995..6013    +  promoter       T3 promoter: promoter for bacteriophage T3 RNA polymerase
   6041..6267    +  promoter       RSV promoter: Rous sarcoma virus enhancer/promoter
   6268..6448    +  LTR            5' LTR (truncated): truncated 5' long terminal repeat (LTR) from HIV-1
   6495..6620    +  misc_feature   HIV-1 Ψ: packaging signal of human immunodeficiency virus type 1
   6604..6967    +  CDS            HIV-1 gag (fragment): gag protein from human immunodeficiency virus 1; gag
   7113..7346    +  misc_feature   RRE: The Rev response element (RRE) of HIV-1 allows for Rev-dependent mRNA export from the nucleus to the cytoplasm.
   7723..7749    +  CDS            Rev (fragment): human immunodeficiency virus 1 (HIV-1) Rev protein; rev; enhances nuclear export of unspliced and incompletely spliced viral mRNAs
   7753..7993    +  promoter       U6 promoter: RNA polymerase III promoter for human U6 snRNA
   8023..8098    +  misc_RNA       gRNA scaffold: guide RNA scaffold for the Streptococcus pyogenes CRISPR/Cas9 system
   8154..8271    +  misc_feature   cPPT/CTS: central polypurine tract and central termination sequence of HIV-1
>Addgene plasmid #77573 | PAK4 gRNA (BRDN0001147629) | addgene full sequence | sequence record 188024 | Addgene Assembled Sequence
CCCGGGTGCAAAGATGGATAAAGTTTTAAACAGAGAGGAATCTTTGCAGCTAATGGACCTTCTAGGTCTT
GAAAGGAGTGGGAATTGGCTCCGGTGCCCGTCAGTGGGCAGAGCGCACATCGCCCACAGTCCCCGAGAAG
TTGGGGGGAGGGGTCGGCAATTGATCCGGTGCCTAGAGAAGGTGGCGCGGGGTAAACTGGGAAAGTGATG
TCGTGTACTGGCTCCGCCTTTTTCCCGAGGGTGGGGGAGAACCGTATATAAGTGCAGTAGTCGCCGTGAA
CGTTCTTTTTCGCAACGGGTTTGCCGCCAGAACACAGGTAAGTGCCGTGTGTGGTTCCCGCGGGCCTGGC
CTCTTTACGGGTTATGGCCCTTGCGTGCCTTGAATTACTTCCACCTGGCTGCAGTACGTGATTCTTGATC
CCGAGCTTCGGGTTGGAAGTGGGTGGGAGAGTTCGAGGCCTTGCGCTTAAGGAGCCCCTTCGCCTCGTGC
TTGAGTTGAGGCCTGGCCTGGGCGCTGGGGCCGCCGCGTGCGAATCTGGTGGCACCTTCGCGCCTGTCTC
GCTGCTTTCGATAAGTCTCTAGCCATTTAAAATTTTTGATGACCTGCTGCGACGCTTTTTTTCTGGCAAG
ATAGTCTTGTAAATGCGGGCCAAGATCTGCACACTGGTATTTCGGTTTTTGGGGCCGCGGGCGGCGACGG
GGCCCGTGCGTCCCAGCGCACATGTTCGGCGAGGCGGGGCCTGCGAGCGCGGCCACCGAGAATCGGACGG
GGGTAGTCTCAAGCTGGCCGGCCTGCTCTGGTGCCTGGCCTCGCGCCGCCGTGTATCGCCCCGCCCTGGG
CGGCAAGGCTGGCCCGGTCGGCACCAGTTGCGTGAGCGGAAAGATGGCCGCTTCCCGGCCCTGCTGCAGG
GAGCTCAAAATGGAGGACGCGGCGCTCGGGAGAGCGGGCGGGTGAGTCACCCACACAAAGGAAAAGGGCC
TTTCCGTCCTCAGCCGTCGCTTCATGTGACTCCACGGAGTACCGGGCGCCGTCCAGGCACCTCGATTAGT
TCTCGAGCTTTTGGAGTACGTCGTCTTTAGGTTGGGGGGAGGGGTTTTATGCGATGGAGTTTCCCCACAC
TGAGTGGGTGGAGACTGAAGTTAGGCCAGCTTGGCACTTGATGTAATTCTCCTTGGAATTTGCCCTTTTT
GAGTTTGGATCTTGGTTCATTCTCAAGCCTCAGACAGTGGTTCAAAGTTTTTTTCTTCCATTTCAGGTGT
CGTGACGTACGGCCACCATGACCGAGTACAAGCCCACGGTGCGCCTCGCCACCCGCGACGACGTCCCCAG
GGCCGTACGCACCCTCGCCGCCGCGTTCGCCGACTACCCCGCCACGCGCCACACCGTCGATCCGGACCGC
CACATCGAGCGGGTCACCGAGCTGCAAGAACTCTTCCTCACGCGCGTCGGGCTCGACATCGGCAAGGTGT
GGGTCGCGGACGACGGCGCCGCCGTGGCGGTCTGGACCACGCCGGAGAGCGTCGAAGCGGGGGCGGTGTT
CGCCGAGATCGGCCCGCGCATGGCCGAGTTGAGCGGTTCCCGGCTGGCCGCGCAGCAACAGATGGAAGGC
CTCCTGGCGCCGCACCGGCCCAAGGAGCCCGCGTGGTTCCTGGCCACCGTCGGAGTCTCGCCCGACCACC
AGGGCAAGGGTCTGGGCAGCGCCGTCGTGCTCCCCGGAGTGGAGGCGGCCGAGCGCGCCGGGGTGCCCGC
CTTCCTGGAGACCTCCGCGCCCCGCAACCTCCCCTTCTACGAGCGGCTCGGCTTCACCGTCACCGCCGAC
GTCGAGGTGCCCGAAGGACCGCGCACCTGGTGCATGACCCGCAAGCCCGGTGCCTGAACGCGTTAAGTCG
ACAATCAACCTCTGGATTACAAAATTTGTGAAAGATTGACTGGTATTCTTAACTATGTTGCTCCTTTTAC
GCTATGTGGATACGCTGCTTTAATGCCTTTGTATCATGCTATTGCTTCCCGTATGGCTTTCATTTTCTCC
TCCTTGTATAAATCCTGGTTGCTGTCTCTTTATGAGGAGTTGTGGCCCGTTGTCAGGCAACGTGGCGTGG
TGTGCACTGTGTTTGCTGACGCAACCCCCACTGGTTGGGGCATTGCCACCACCTGTCAGCTCCTTTCCGG
GACTTTCGCTTTCCCCCTCCCTATTGCCACGGCGGAACTCATCGCCGCCTGCCTTGCCCGCTGCTGGACA
GGGGCTCGGCTGTTGGGCACTGACAATTCCGTGGTGTTGTCGGGGAAATCATCGTCCTTTCCTTGGCTGC
TCGCCTGTGTTGCCACCTGGATTCTGCGCGGGACGTCCTTCTGCTACGTCCCTTCGGCCCTCAATCCAGC
GGACCTTCCTTCCCGCGGCCTGCTGCCGGCTCTGCGGCCTCTTCCGCGTCTTCGCCTTCGCCCTCAGACG
AGTCGGATCTCCCTTTGGGCCGCCTCCCCGCGTCGACTTTAAGACCAATGACTTACAAGGCAGCTGTAGA
TCTTAGCCACTTTTTAAAAGAAAAGGGGGGACTGGAAGGGCTAATTCACTCCCAACGAAGACAAGATCTG
CTTTTTGCTTGTACTGGGTCTCTCTGGTTAGACCAGATCTGAGCCTGGGAGCTCTCTGGCTAACTAGGGA
ACCCACTGCTTAAGCCTCAATAAAGCTTGCCTTGAGTGCTTCAAGTAGTGTGTGCCCGTCTGTTGTGTGA
CTCTGGTAACTAGAGATCCCTCAGACCCTTTTAGTCAGTGTGGAAAATCTCTAGCAGTACGTATAGTAGT
TCATGTCATCTTATTATTCAGTATTTATAACTTGCAAAGAAATGAATATCAGAGAGTGAGAGGAACTTGT
TTATTGCAGCTTATAATGGTTACAAATAAAGCAATAGCATCACAAATTTCACAAATAAAGCATTTTTTTC
ACTGCATTCTAGTTGTGGTTTGTCCAAACTCATCAATGTATCTTATCATGTCTGGCTCTAGCTATCCCGC
CCCTAACTCCGCCCATCCCGCCCCTAACTCCGCCCAGTTCCGCCCATTCTCCGCCCCATGGCTGACTAAT
TTTTTTTATTTATGCAGAGGCCGAGGCCGCCTCGGCCTCTGAGCTATTCCAGAAGTAGTGAGGAGGCTTT
TTTGGAGGCCTAGGGACGTACCCAATTCGCCCTATAGTGAGTCGTATTACGCGCGCTCACTGGCCGTCGT
TTTACAACGTCGTGACTGGGAAAACCCTGGCGTTACCCAACTTAATCGCCTTGCAGCACATCCCCCTTTC
GCCAGCTGGCGTAATAGCGAAGAGGCCCGCACCGATCGCCCTTCCCAACAGTTGCGCAGCCTGAATGGCG
AATGGG
[124 nt withheld, positions 3367-3490]
C
[91 nt withheld, positions 3492-3582]
A
[49 nt withheld, positions 3584-3632]
CCTTTGACGTTGGAGTCCACGTTCTTT
[37 nt withheld, positions 3660-3696]
ACCCTATCTCGGTCTATTCTTTTGATTTATAAGGGATTTTGCCGATTTCGGCCTATTGGTTAAAAAATGA
GCTGATTTAACAAAAATTTAACGCGAATTTTAACAAAATATTAACGCTTACAATTTAGGTGGCACTTTTC
GGGGAAATGTGCGCGGAACCCCTATTTGTTTATTTTTCTAAATACATTCAAATATGTATCCGCTCATGAG
ACAATAACCCTGATAAATGCTTCAATAATATTGAAAAAGGAAGAGTATGAGTATTCAACATTTCCGTGTC
GCCCTTATTCCCTTTTTTGCGGCATTTTGCCTTCCTGTTTTTGCTCACCCAGAAACGCTGGTGAAAGTAA
AAGATGCTGAAGATCAGTTGGGTGCACGAGTGGGTTACATCGAACTGGATCTCAACAGCGGTAAGATCCT
TGAGAGTTTTCGCCCCGAAGAACGTTTTCCAATGATGAGCACTTTTAAAGTTCTGCTATGTGGCGCGGTA
TTATCCCGTATTGACGCCGGGCAAGAGCAACTCGGTCGCCGCATACACTATTCTCAGAATGACTTGGTTG
AGTACTCACCAGTCACAGAAAAGCATCTTACGGATGGCATGACAGTAAGAGAATTATGCAGTGCTGCCAT
AACCATGAGTGATAACACTGCGGCCAACTTACTTCTGACAACGATCGGAGGACCGAAGGAGCTAACCGCT
TTTTTGCACAACATGGGGGATCATGTAACTCGCCTTGATCGTTGGGAACCGGAGCTGAATGAAGCCATAC
CAAACGACGAGCGTGACACCACGATGCCTGTAGCAATGGCAACAACGTTGCGCAAACTATTAACTGGCGA
ACTACTTACTCTAGCTTCCCGGCAACAATTAATAGACTGGATGGAGGCGGATAAAGTTGCAGGACCACTT
CTGCGCTCGGCCCTTCCGGCTGGCTGGTTTATTGCTGATAAATCTGGAGCCGGTGAGCGTGGGTCTCGCG
GTATCATTGCAGCACTGGGGCCAGATGGTAAGCCCTCCCGTATCGTAGTTATCTACACGACGGGGAGTCA
GGCAACTATGGATGAACGAAATAGACAGATCGCTGAGATAGGTGCCTCACTGATTAAGCATTGGTAACTG
TCAGACCAAGTTTACTCATATATACTTTAGATTGATTTAAAACTTCATTTTTAATTTAAAAGGATCTAGG
TGAAGATCCTTTTTGATAATCTCATGACCAAAATCCCTTAACGTGAGTTTTCGTTCCACTGAGCGTCAGA
CCCCGTAGAAAAGATCAAAGGATCTTCTTGAGATCCTTTTTTTCTGCGCGTAATCTGCTGCTTGCAAACA
AAAAAACCACCGCTACCAGCGGTGGTTTGTTTGCCGGATCAAGAGCTACCAACTCTTTTTCCGAAGGTAA
CTGGCTTCAGCAGAGCGCAGATACCAAATACTGTTCTTCTAGTGTAGCCGTAGTTAGGCCACCACTTCAA
GAACTCTGTAGCACCGCCTACATACCTCGCTCTGCTAATCCTGTTACCAGTGGCTGCTGCCAGTGGCGAT
AAGTCGTGTCTTACCGGGTTGGACTCAAGACGATAGTTACCGGATAAGGCGCAGCGGTCGGGCTGAACGG
GGGGTTCGTGCACACAGCCCAGCTTGGAGCGAACGACCTACACCGAACTGAGATACCTACAGCGTGAGCT
ATGAGAAAGCGCCACGCTTCCCGAAGGGAGAAAGGCGGACAGGTATCCGGTAAGCGGCAGGGTCGGAACA
GGAGAGCGCACGAGGGAGCTTCCAGGGGGAAACGCCTGGTATCTTTATAGTCCTGTCGGGTTTCGCCACC
TCTGACTTGAGCGTCGATTTTTGTGATGCTCGTCAGGGGGGCGGAGCCTATGGAAAAACGCCAGCAACGC
GGCCTTTTTACGGTTCCTGGCCTTTTGCTGGCCTTTTGCTCACATGTTCTTTCCTGCGTTATCCCCTGAT
TCTGTGGATAACCGTATTACCGCCTTTGAGTGAGCTGATACCGCTCGCCGCAGCCGAACGACCGAGCGCA
GCGAGTCAGTGAGCGAGGAAGCGGAAGAGCGCCCAATACGCAAACCGCCTCTCCCCGCGCGTTGGCCGAT
TCATTAATGCAGCTGGCACGACAGGTTTCCCGACTGGAAAGCGGGCAGTGAGCGCAACGCAATTAATGTG
AGTTAGCTCACTCATTAGGCACCCCAGGCTTTACACTTTATGCTTCCGGCTCGTATGTTGTGTGGAATTG
TGAGCGGATAACAATTTCACACAGGAAACAGCTATGACCATGATTACGCCAAGCGCGCAATTAACCCTCA
CTAAAGGGAACAAAAGCTGGAGCTGCAAGCTTAATGTAGTCTTATGCAATACTCTTGTAGTCTTGCAACA
TGGTAACGATGAGTTAGCAACATGCCTTACAAGGAGAGAAAAAGCACCGTGCATGCCGATTGGTGGAAGT
AAGGTGGTACGATCGTGCCTTATTAGGAAGGCAACAGACGGGTCTGACATGGATTGGACGAACCACTGAA
TTGCCGCATTGCAGAGATATTGTATTTAAGTGCCTAGCTCGATACATAAACGGGTCTCTCTGGTTAGACC
AGATCTGAGCCTGGGAGCTCTCTGGCTAACTAGGGAACCCACTGCTTAAGCCTCAATAAAGCTTGCCTTG
AGTGCTTCAAGTAGTGTGTGCCCGTCTGTTGTGTGACTCTGGTAACTAGAGATCCCTCAGACCCTTTTAG
TCAGTGTGGAAAATCTCTAGCAGTGGCGCCCGAACAGGGACTTGAAAGCGAAAGGGAAACCAGAGGAGCT
CTCTCGACGCAGGACTCGGCTTGCTGAAGCGCGCACGGCAAGAGGCGAGGGGCGGCGACTGGTGAGTACG
CCAAAAATTTTGACTAGCGGAGGCTAGAAGGAGAGAGATGGGTGCGAGAGCGTCAGTATTAAGCGGGGGA
GAATTAGATCGCGATGGGAAAAAATTCGGTTAAGGCCAGGGGGAAAGAAAAAATATAAATTAAAACATAT
AGTATGGGCAAGCAGGGAGCTAGAACGATTCGCAGTTAATCCTGGCCTGTTAGAAACATCAGAAGGCTGT
AGACAAATACTGGGACAGCTACAACCATCCCTTCAGACAGGATCAGAAGAACTTAGATCATTATATAATA
CAGTAGCAACCCTCTATTGTGTGCATCAAAGGATAGAGATAAAAGACACCAAGGAAGCTTTAGACAAGAT
AGAGGAAGAGCAAAACAAAAGTAAGACCACCGCACAGCAAGCGGCCGCTGATCTTCAGACCTGGAGGAGG
AGATATGAGGGACAATTGGAGAAGTGAATTATATAAATATAAAGTAGTAAAAATTGAACCATTAGGAGTA
GCACCCACCAAGGCAAAGAGAAGAGTGGTGCAGAGAGAAAAAAGAGCAGTGGGAATAGGAGCTTTGTTCC
TTGGGTTCTTGGGAGCAGCAGGAAGCACTATGGGCGCAGCGTCAATGACGCTGACGGTACAGGCCAGACA
ATTATTGTCTGGTATAGTGCAGCAGCAGAACAATTTGCTGAGGGCTATTGAGGCGCAACAGCATCTGTTG
CAACTCACAGTCTGGGGCATCAAGCAGCTCCAGGCAAGAATCCTGGCTGTGGAAAGATACCTAAAGGATC
AACAGCTCCTGGGGATTTGGGGTTGCTCTGGAAAACTCATTTGCACCACTGCTGTGCCTTGGAATGCTAG
TTGGAGTAATAAATCTCTGGAACAGATTTGGAATCACACGACCTGGATGGAGTGGGACAGAGAAATTAAC
AATTACACAAGCTTAATACACTCCTTAATTGAAGAATCGCAAAACCAGCAAGAAAAGAATGAACAAGAAT
TATTGGAATTAGATAAATGGGCAAGTTTGTGGAATTGGTTTAACATAACAAATTGGCTGTGGTATATAAA
ATTATTCATAATGATAGTAGGAGGCTTGGTAGGTTTAAGAATAGTTTTTGCTGTACTTTCTATAGTGAAT
AGAGTTAGGCAGGGATATTCACCATTATCGTTTCAGACCCACCTCCCAACCCCGAGGGGACCCAGAGAGG
GCCTATTTCCCATGATTCCTTCATATTTGCATATACGATACAAGGCTGTTAGAGAGATAATTAGAATTAA
TTTGACTGTAAACACAAAGATATTAGTACAAAATACGTGACGTAGAAAGTAATAATTTCTTGGGTAGTTT
GCAGTTTTAAAATTATGTTTTAAAATGGACTATCATATGCTTACCGTAACTTGAAAGTATTTCGATTTCT
TGGCTTTATATATCTTGTGGAAAGGACGAAACACCGGGACGAGTTTGAGAACATGTGTTTTAGAGCTAGA
AATAGCAAGTTAAAATAAGGCTAGTCCGTTATCAACTTGAAAAAGTGGCACCGAGTCGGTGCTTTTTTAA
GCTTGGCGTAACTAGATCTTGAGACAAATGGCAGTATTCATCCACAATTTTAAAAGAAAAGGGGGGATTG
GGGGGTACAGTGCAGGGGAAAGAATAGTAGACATAATAGCAACAGACATACAAACTAAAGAATTACAAAA
ACAAATTACAAAAATTCAAAATTTTCGGGTTTATTACAGGGACAGCAGAGATCCACTTTGGCGCCGGCTC
GAGGGGG
