>Addgene plasmid #77573 | PAK4 gRNA (BRDN0001147629) | depositor partial sequence | sequence record 145033 | Target Sequence
GGACGAGTTTGAGAACATGT
