>Addgene plasmid #77573 | PAK4 gRNA (BRDN0001147629) | addgene partial sequence | sequence record 188023 | hU6-F
TAGAAAGTAATAATTTCTTGGGTAGTTTGCAGTTTTAAAATTATGTTTTAAAATGGACTATCATATGCTT
ACCGTAACTTGAAAGTATTTCGATTTCTTGGCTTTATATATCTTGTGGAAAGGACGAAACACCGGGACGA
GTTTGAGAACATGTGTTTTAGAGCTAGAAATAGCAAGTTAAAATAAGGCTAGTCCGTTATCAACTTGAAA
AAGTGGCACCGAGTCGGTGCTTTTTTAAGCTTGGCGTAACTAGATCTTGAGACAAATGGCAGTATTCATC
CACAATTTTAAAAGAAAAGGGGGGATTGGGGGGTACAGTGCAGGGGAAAGAATAGTAGACATAATAGCAA
CAGACATACAAACTAAAGAATTACAAAAACAAATTACAAAAATTCAAAATTTTCGGGTTTATTACAGGGA
CAGCAGAGATCCACTTTGGCGCCGGCTCGAGGGGGCCCGGGTGCAAAGATGGATAAAGTTTTAAACAGAG
AGGAATCTTTGCAGCTAATGGACCTTCTAGGTCTTGAAAGGAGTGGGAATTGGCTCCGGTGCCCGTCAGT
GGGCAGAGCG
